>Addgene plasmid #132598 | prNFL-P8R-EGFP | addgene full sequence | sequence record 260971 | Addgene NGS Result
ATTACGGGGTCATTAGTTCATAGCCCATATATGGAGTTCCGCGTTACATAACTTACGGTAAATGGCCCGC
CTGGCTGACCGCCCAACGACCCCCGCCCATTGACGTCAATAATGACGTATGTTCCCATAGTAACGCCAAT
AGGGACTTTCCATTGACGTCAATGGGTGGAGTATTTACGGTAAACTGCCCACTTGGCAGTACATCAAGTG
TATCATATGCCAAGTACGCCCCCTATTGACGTCAATGACGGTAAATGGCCCGCCTGGCATTATGCCCAGT
ACATGACCTTATGGGACTTTCCTACTTGGCAGTACATCTACGTATTAGTCATCGCTATTACCATGGTGAT
GCGGTTTTGGCAGTACATCAATGGGCGTGGATAGCGGTTTGACTCACGGGGATTTCCAAGTCTCCACCCC
ATTGACGTCAATGGGAGTTTGTTTTGGCACCAAAATCAACGGGACTTTCCAAAATGTCGTAACAACTCCG
CCCCATTGACGCAAATGGGCGGTAGGCGTGTACGGTGGGAGGTCTATATAAGCAGAGCTGGTTTAGTGAA
CCGTCAGATCCGCTAGCGCTACCGGACTCAGATCTCGAGCTCAAGCTTCGAATTCCTGAGGGGCGCACCG
ACCGCCACCATGAGTTCGTTCAGCTACGAGCGGTACTTTTCGACCTCCTACAAGCGGCGCTACGTGGAGA
CGCCCCGGGTGCACATCTCCAGCGTGCGCAGCGGCTACAGCACGGCGCGCTCTGCGTACTCCAGCTACTC
CGCGCCCGTCTCCTCCTCTCTGTCGGTGCGCCGCAGCTACTCATCCAGCTCCGGCTCTTTGATGCCCAGC
CTGGAGAACCTCGATCTGAGCCAGGTAGCCGCCATCAGCAACGACCTCAAGTCTATCCGCACACAGGAGA
AGGCACAGCTGCAGGACCTCAACGATCGCTTCGCCAGCTTCATCGAGCGCGTGCACGAGCTGGAGCAGCA
GAACAAGGTCCTGGAAGCCGAGCTGTTGGTGCTGCGCCAGAAGCACTCAGAGCCTTCCCGCTTCCGCGCC
CTGTATGAGCAGGAGATCCGTGATCTGCGACTGGCGGCCGAAGACGCCACTAACGAGAAGCAGGCGCTGC
AGGGCGAGCGCGAGGGGCTGGAGGAGACTCTGCGCAACCTGCAGGCTCGCTACGAGGAGGAGGTGCTGAG
CCGCGAGGACGCCGAGGGCCGGCTGATGGAAGCCCGCAAAGGCGCGGATGAGGCTGCGCTCGCCCGCGCC
GAGCTGGAGAAGCGCATCGACAGCCTGATGGACGAGATAGCCTTCCTGAAAAAGGTGCACGAGGAAGAGA
TCGCCGAGCTGCAGGCTCAGATCCAGTATGCTCAGATCTCCGTGGAGATGGACGTGTCCTCCAAGCCCGA
CCTCTCCGCCGCTCTCAAGGACATCCGCGCTCAGTACGAGAAGCTGGCCGCCAAGAATATGCAGAATGCC
GAAGAGTGGTTCAAGAGCCGCTTCACGGTGCTAACCGAGAGCGCCGCCAAGAACACCGACGCAGTGCGCG
CTGCCAAGGACGAGGTGTCGGAAAGCCGCCGCCTACTTAAGGCTAAGACCCTGGAGATCGAAGCCTGCCG
GGGTATGAACGAAGCTCTAGAGAAGCAGCTGCAGGAGCTGGAGGACAAGCAGAATGCAGACATCAGCGCC
ATGCAGGACACAATCAACAAACTGGAGAATGAGCTGCGAAGCACGAAGAGCGAGATGGCCAGGTACCTGA
AGGAGTACCAGGACCTCCTCAATGTCAAGATGGCATTGGACATTGAGATTGCAGCTTACAGGAAACTCTT
GGAAGGCGAAGAAACCAGGCTCAGTTTCACCAGCGTGGGTAGCATAACCAGCGGCTACTCTCAGAGCTCG
CAGGTCTTTGGCCGTTCTGCTTACAGTGGCTTGCAGAGCAGCTCCTACTTGATGTCTGCTCGAGCATTCC
CAGCCTACTATACCAGCCACGTCCAGGAAGAGCAGTCAGAGGTGGAGGAGACCATTGAGGCTACGAAAGC
TGAGGAGGCCAAGGATGAGCCCCCCTCTGAAGGAGAAGCAGAAGAGGAGGAGAAGGAGAAAGAGGAGGGG
GAGGAAGAGGAAGGTGCTGAGGAGGAAGAAGCTGCCAAGGATGAGTCTGAAGATGCCAAAGAAGAAGAAG
GTGGTGAGGGTGAAGAGGAAGACACCAAAGAGTCAGAAGAGGAAGAGAAGAAAGAGGAAAGTGCTGGGGA
GGAGCAAGCTGCTAAGAAGAAAGATGGATCCATCGCCACCATGGTGAGCAAGGGCGAGGAGCTGTTCACC
GGGGTGGTGCCCATCCTGGTCGAGCTGGACGGCGACGTAAACGGCCACAAGTTCAGCGTGTCCGGCGAGG
GCGAGGGCGATGCCACCTACGGCAAGCTGACCCTGAAGTTCATCTGCACCACCGGCAAGCTGCCCGTGCC
CTGGCCCACCCTCGTGACCACCCTGACCTACGGCGTGCAGTGCTTCAGCCGCTACCCCGACCACATGAAG
CAGCACGACTTCTTCAAGTCCGCCATGCCCGAAGGCTACGTCCAGGAGCGCACCATCTTCTTCAAGGACG
ACGGCAACTACAAGACCCGCGCCGAGGTGAAGTTCGAGGGCGACACCCTGGTGAACCGCATCGAGCTGAA
GGGCATCGACTTCAAGGAGGACGGCAACATCCTGGGGCACAAGCTGGAGTACAACTACAACAGCCACAAC
GTCTATATCATGGCCGACAAGCAGAAGAACGGCATCAAGGTGAACTTCAAGATCCGCCACAACATCGAGG
ACGGCAGCGTGCAGCTCGCCGACCACTACCAGCAGAACACCCCCATCGGCGACGGCCCCGTGCTGCTGCC
CGACAACCACTACCTGAGCACCCAGTCCGCCCTGAGCAAAGACCCCAACGAGAAGCGCGATCACATGGTC
CTGCTGGAGTTCGTGACCGCCGCCGGGATCACTCTCGGCATGGACGAGCTGTACAAGTAAAGCGGCCGCG
ACTCTAGATCATAATCAGCCATACCACATTTGTAGAGGTTTTACTTGCTTTAAAAAACCTCCCACACCTC
CCCCTGAACCTGAAACATAAAATGAATGCAATTGTTGTTGTTAACTTGTTTATTGCAGCTTATAATGGTT
ACAAATAAAGCAATAGCATCACAAATTTCACAAATAAAGCATTTTTTTCACTGCATTCTAGTTGTGGTTT
GTCCAAACTCATCAATGTATCTTAAGGCGTAAATTGTAAGCGTTAATATTTTGTTAAAATTCGCGTTAAA
TTTTTGTTAAATCAGCTCATTTTTTAACCAATAGGCCGAAATCGGCAAAATCCCTTATAAATCAAAAGAA
TAGACCGAGATAGGGT
[37 nt withheld, positions 3377-3413]
AAAGAACGTGGACTCCAACGTCAAAGG
[49 nt withheld, positions 3441-3489]
T
[91 nt withheld, positions 3491-3581]
G
[124 nt withheld, positions 3583-3706]
CAGGTGGCACTTTTCGGGGAAATGTGCGCGGAACCCCTATTTGTTTATTTTTCTAAATACATTCAAATAT
GTATCCGCTCATGAGACAATAACCCTGATAAATGCTTCAATAATATTGAAAAAGGAAGAGTCCTGAGGCG
GAAAGAACCAGCTGTGGAATGTGTGTCAGTTAGGGTGTGGAAAGTCCCCAGGCTCCCCAGCAGGCAGAAG
TATGCAAAGCATGCATCTCAATTAGTCAGCAACCAGGTGTGGAAAGTCCCCAGGCTCCCCAGCAGGCAGA
AGTATGCAAAGCATGCATCTCAATTAGTCAGCAACCATAGTCCCGCCCCTAACTCCGCCCATCCCGCCCC
TAACTCCGCCCAGTTCCGCCCATTCTCCGCCCCATGGCTGACTAATTTTTTTTATTTATGCAGAGGCCGA
GGCCGCCTCGGCCTCTGAGCTATTCCAGAAGTAGTGAGGAGGCTTTTTTGGAGGCCTAGGCTTTTGCAAA
GATCGATCAAGAGACAGGATGAGGATCGTTTCGCATGATTGAACAAGATGGATTGCACGCAGGTTCTCCG
GCCGCTTGGGTGGAGAGGCTATTCGGCTATGACTGGGCACAACAGACAATCGGCTGCTCTGATGCCGCCG
TGTTCCGGCTGTCAGCGCAGGGGCGCCCGGTTCTTTTTGTCAAGACCGACCTGTCCGGTGCCCTGAATGA
ACTGCAAGACGAGGCAGCGCGGCTATCGTGGCTGGCCACGACGGGCGTTCCTTGCGCAGCTGTGCTCGAC
GTTGTCACTGAAGCGGGAAGGGACTGGCTGCTATTGGGCGAAGTGCCGGGGCAGGATCTCCTGTCATCTC
ACCTTGCTCCTGCCGAGAAAGTATCCATCATGGCTGATGCAATGCGGCGGCTGCATACGCTTGATCCGGC
TACCTGCCCATTCGACCACCAAGCGAAACATCGCATCGAGCGAGCACGTACTCGGATGGAAGCCGGTCTT
GTCGATCAGGATGATCTGGACGAAGAGCATCAGGGGCTCGCGCCAGCCGAACTGTTCGCCAGGCTCAAGG
CGAGCATGCCCGACGGCGAGGATCTCGTCGTGACCCATGGCGATGCCTGCTTGCCGAATATCATGGTGGA
AAATGGCCGCTTTTCTGGATTCATCGACTGTGGCCGGCTGGGTGTGGCGGACCGCTATCAGGACATAGCG
TTGGCTACCCGTGATATTGCTGAAGAGCTTGGCGGCGAATGGGCTGACCGCTTCCTCGTGCTTTACGGTA
TCGCCGCTCCCGATTCGCAGCGCATCGCCTTCTATCGCCTTCTTGACGAGTTCTTCTGAGCGGGACTCTG
GGGTTCGAAATGACCGACCAAGCGACGCCCAACCTGCCATCACGAGATTTCGATTCCACCGCCGCCTTCT
ATGAAAGGTTGGGCTTCGGAATCGTTTTCCGGGACGCCGGCTGGATGATCCTCCAGCGCGGGGATCTCAT
GCTGGAGTTCTTCGCCCACCCTAGGGGGAGGCTAACTGAAACACGGAAGGAGACAATACCGGAAGGAACC
CGCGCTATGACGGCAATAAAAAGACAGAATAAAACGCACGGTGTTGGGTCGTTTGTTCATAAACGCGGGG
TTCGGTCCCAGGGCTGGCACTCTGTCGATACCCCACCGAGACCCCATTGGGGCCAATACGCCCGCGTTTC
TTCCTTTTCCCCACCCCACCCCCCAAGTTCGGGTGAAGGCCCAGGGCTCGCAGCCAACGTCGGGGCGGCA
GGCCCTGCCATAGCCTCAGGTTACTCATATATACTTTAGATTGATTTAAAACTTCATTTTTAATTTAAAA
GGATCTAGGTGAAGATCCTTTTTGATAATCTCATGACCAAAATCCCTTAACGTGAGTTTTCGTTCCACTG
AGCGTCAGACCCCGTAGAAAAGATCAAAGGATCTTCTTGAGATCCTTTTTTTCTGCGCGTAATCTGCTGC
TTGCAAACAAAAAAACCACCGCTACCAGCGGTGGTTTGTTTGCCGGATCAAGAGCTACCAACTCTTTTTC
CGAAGGTAACTGGCTTCAGCAGAGCGCAGATACCAAATACTGTTCTTCTAGTGTAGCCGTAGTTAGGCCA
CCACTTCAAGAACTCTGTAGCACCGCCTACATACCTCGCTCTGCTAATCCTGTTACCAGTGGCTGCTGCC
AGTGGCGATAAGTCGTGTCTTACCGGGTTGGACTCAAGACGATAGTTACCGGATAAGGCGCAGCGGTCGG
GCTGAACGGGGGGTTCGTGCACACAGCCCAGCTTGGAGCGAACGACCTACACCGAACTGAGATACCTACA
GCGTGAGCTATGAGAAAGCGCCACGCTTCCCGAAGGGAGAAAGGCGGACAGGTATCCGGTAAGCGGCAGG
GTCGGAACAGGAGAGCGCACGAGGGAGCTTCCAGGGGGAAACGCCTGGTATCTTTATAGTCCTGTCGGGT
TTCGCCACCTCTGACTTGAGCGTCGATTTTTGTGATGCTCGTCAGGGGGGCGGAGCCTATGGAAAAACGC
CAGCAACGCGGCCTTTTTACGGTTCCTGGCCTTTTGCTGGCCTTTTGCTCACATGTTCTTTCCTGCGTTA
TCCCCTGATTCTGTGGATAACCGTATTACCGCCATGCATTAGTTATTAATAGTAATCA
Features (pLannotate 1.2.2; 16 found; start..end, strand, type, name):
     42..345     +  enhancer       CMV enhancer: human cytomegalovirus immediate early enhancer
    346..549     +  promoter       CMV promoter: human cytomegalovirus (CMV) immediate early promoter
    572..615     +  misc_feature   MCS (fragment): multiple cloning site
    640..2154    +  CDS            Nefl (fragment): NFL_RAT - Also known as Nf68, Nfl. Experimental evidence at protein level: Swiss-Prot protein existence level 1. Neurofilaments usually contain three intermediate filament proteins: NEFL, NEFM, and NEFH which are involved in the maintenance of neuronal caliber. May additionally cooperate with the neuronal intermediate filament proteins PRPH and INA to form neuronal filamentous networks (By similarity). From Rattus norvegicus (Rat).
   2281..3000    +  CDS            EGFP: the original enhanced GFP (Yang et al., 1996) mammalian codon-optimized
   3017..3100    +  CDS            large T antigen (fragment): large T antigen from SV40 (simian virus 40)
   3123..3244    +  polyA_signal   SV40 poly(A) signal: SV40 polyadenylation signal
   3278..3706    -  rep_origin     f1 ori (sequence partly withheld): f1 bacteriophage origin of replication; arrow indicates direction of (+) strand synthesis
   3733..3837    +  promoter       AmpR promoter: bla
   3839..4196    +  promoter       SV40 promoter: SV40 enhancer and early promoter
   4231..5025    +  CDS            NeoR/KanR: aminoglycoside phosphotransferase from Tn5; aph(3')-II (or nptII); confers resistance to neomycin, kanamycin, and G418 (Geneticin®)
   5046..5198    +  CDS            ble (fragment): BLE_KLEPN - Experimental evidence at protein level: Swiss-Prot protein existence level 1. Binding protein with a strong affinity to the bleomycin family of antibiotics. Binds to CL990; an antimitotic-antibiotic compound. From Klebsiella pneumoniae.
   5257..5304    +  polyA_signal   HSV TK poly(A) signal: herpes simplex virus thymidine kinase polyadenylation signal (Cole and Stacy, 1985)
   5395..5411    -  polyA_signal   bGH poly(A) signal (fragment): bovine growth hormone polyadenylation signal
   5633..6221    +  rep_origin     ori: high-copy-number ColE1/pMB1/pBR322/pUC origin of replication
   6336..6354    +  enhancer       CMV enhancer (fragment): human cytomegalovirus immediate early enhancer
