[The description below was written by a language model from this plasmid's Addgene catalogue record and pLannotate feature annotations shown in this document.]
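Description:
prNFL-P8R-EGFP is a mammalian expression plasmid built on the Clontech pEGFP-N3 backbone. It carries the rat neurofilament light chain gene (Nefl, also called NF-L or NF68) fused at its C-terminus to EGFP. The roughly 1.66 kb Nefl insert sits between retained EcoRI and BamHI sites in the multiple cloning site, downstream of the human cytomegalovirus immediate-early enhancer and promoter. It reads through into the mammalian codon-optimised EGFP coding sequence, and the transcript is terminated by the SV40 polyadenylation signal. The insert bears a 23C>G substitution producing Pro8Arg, a mutation associated with Charcot-Marie-Tooth disease type 2E. This mutation was introduced by site-directed mutagenesis of the parental prNFL-EGFP plasmid. The record also notes a silent 1590G>A change.

The sequenced plasmid is 6,354 nt and is propagated in bacteria from a high-copy ColE1/pUC-type origin. An f1 phage origin is also present. A single Tn5 aminoglycoside phosphotransferase (NeoR/KanR) gene serves both hosts. A bacterial bla-type promoter drives it for kanamycin selection in E. coli, while the adjacent SV40 enhancer/early promoter and an HSV TK polyadenylation signal allow G418 selection of transfected mammalian cells. The short annotated fragments (SV40 large T antigen, ble, bGH poly(A)) appear to be incidental backbone sequence matches rather than functional elements.

The construct expresses a fluorescently tagged disease-mutant neurofilament subunit in cultured mammalian cells. The associated work examined whether Charcot-Marie-Tooth mutant neurofilament proteins can assemble into neurofilaments, and the EGFP tag allows the mutant protein's localisation and filament incorporation to be followed by fluorescence microscopy.
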