Addgene plasmid #132598: prNFL-P8R-EGFP
Purpose: Expresses EGFP-tagged rat NFL containing the Charcot-Marie-Tooth disease type 2E P8R mutation
Depositing lab: Anthony Brown. Depositing organization: Ohio State University. Publication: Charcot-Marie-Tooth disease Type 2E/1F mutant neurofilament proteins assemble into neurofilaments. Stone EJ, Uchida A, Brown A. Cytoskeleton (Hoboken). 2019 Jul;76(7-8):423-439. doi: 10.1002/cm.21566. Epub 2019 Nov 6. PubMed 31574566.
Backbone
  Vector backbone: pEGFP-N3
  Backbone manufacturer: Clontech
  Backbone size w/o insert (bp): 4698
  Modifications to backbone: Obtained by site-directed mutagenesis of the prNFL-EGFP plasmid. There is a silent mutation at nucleotide 1590G>A.
  Vector type: Mammalian Expression
  Selectable markers: Neomycin (select with G418)
Growth in bacteria
  Bacterial resistance: Kanamycin, 50 μg/mL
  Growth temperature: 37°C
  Growth strain: DH5alpha
  Copy number: High Copy
Gene/Insert
  Gene/Insert name: Nefl (alt name: neurofilament protein L)
  Species: R. norvegicus (rat)
  Insert size (bp): 1656
  Mutation: 23C>G; Pro8Arg
  Entrez Gene: Nefl (a.k.a. NF-L, NF68, Nfl)
  Promoter: CMV
  Tag / fusion protein: EGFP (C terminal on insert)
  Cloning method: Restriction Enzyme; 5′ cloning site EcoRI (not destroyed); 3′ cloning site BamHI (not destroyed)
  Sequencing primers: 5′ CMV Forward; 3′ SV40pA-R
Terms and licenses: Academic/Nonprofit Terms; Industry Terms: Not Available to Industry
How to cite: prNFL-P8R-EGFP was a gift from Anthony Brown (Addgene plasmid # 132598 ; http://n2t.net/addgene:132598 ; RRID:Addgene_132598)
